Addgene plasmid #54729: mCrimson-N1
Purpose: (Empty Backbone) Localization: N1 Cloning Vector, Excitation: 588, Emission: 615
Depositing lab: Michael Davidson. Depositing organization: Florida State University, Tallahassee.
Backbone
  Vector backbone: mCrimson-N1
  Backbone size (bp): 4750
  Vector type: Mammalian Expression
  Selectable markers: Neomycin (select with G418)
  Tag / fusion protein: mCrimson (C terminal on backbone)
Growth in bacteria
  Bacterial resistance: Kanamycin, 50 μg/mL
  Growth temperature: 37°C
  Growth strain: DH5alpha
  Copy number: High Copy
Gene/Insert
  Gene/Insert name: None
  Tag / fusion protein: mCrimson (C terminal on backbone)
Terms and licenses: Academic/Nonprofit Terms; Industry Terms
Depositor comments: mCrimson = mCrimson1. Excitation = 588; Emission = 615
How to cite: mCrimson-N1 was a gift from Michael Davidson (Addgene plasmid # 54729 ; http://n2t.net/addgene:54729 ; RRID:Addgene_54729)
