[The description below was written by a language model from this plasmid's Addgene catalogue record.]
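Description:
mCrimson-N1 is an empty mammalian expression backbone of about 4.75 kb, designed for building fusions in which a protein of interest carries the red fluorescent protein mCrimson at its C terminus. The "N1" designation follows the common naming convention for fluorescent-protein cloning vectors: the gene of interest is inserted upstream of, and in frame with, the fluorescent protein coding sequence, so that the partner protein forms the N-terminal portion of the fusion and mCrimson follows it. The record lists no insert, consistent with its role as a cloning vector. The depositor notes that mCrimson is the same as mCrimson1, with an excitation maximum of 588 nm and an emission maximum of 615 nm, which places it in the orange-red to red part of the spectrum and makes it suitable for pairing with green or cyan reporters in multicolour imaging.

The plasmid is maintained in E. coli as a high-copy construct under kanamycin selection. In mammalian cells, neomycin resistance allows G418 selection of stably transfected lines. The record does not provide a feature table, so the promoter driving expression, the polyadenylation signal, the origins of replication and the composition of the multiple cloning site are not stated and cannot be confirmed here. Typical uses are generating C-terminally tagged fusions for live-cell or fixed-cell studies of localization and dynamics. The unmodified vector should also express mCrimson alone, for use as a transfection marker or a control for free fluorescent protein.
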