>Addgene plasmid #54729 | mCrimson-N1 | depositor partial sequence | sequence record 85126 | insert sequence
TAGTTGACGTCAGATCCGCTAGCGCTACCGGACTCAGATCTCGAGCTCAAGCTTCGAATTCTGCAGTCGA
CGGTACCGCGGGCCCGGGATCCACCGGTCGCCACCATGGTGAGCAAGGGCGAGGAGCTGATCAAGGAGAA
CATGCACAGCAAGCTGTACCTGGAAGGCAGCGTGAACGGCCACCAGTTCAAGTGCACCCACGAAGGGGAG
GGCAAGCCCTACGAGGGCACCCAGACCAACAGGATCAAGGTGGTGGAGGGAGGCCCCCTGCCGTTCGCAT
TCGACATCCTGGCCACCATGTTTATGTACGGGAGCAAGGCCTTCATCAAGTACCCCAAGGGCCTCCCCGA
TTATTTTAAGCAGTCCTTCCCTGAGGGCTTCACATGGGAGAGAGTCATGGTGTTCGAAGACGGGGGCGTG
CTGACCGCCACCCAGGACACCAGCCTCCAGGACGGCTGCCTCATCTACAACGTGAAGCTGAGAGGGGTGA
ACTTCCCAGCCAACGGCCCCGTGATGAAGCAGACAACACTGGGCTGGGAGCCCAGCACCGAGACCCTGTA
CCCCGCTGACGGCGCCCTGGAAGGCAGATGCGACATGGCCCTGAAGCTCGTGGGCGGGGGCCACCTGCAC
TGCAACTTCAAGACCACATACAAATCCAAGAAACCCGCTACAAACCTCAAGATGCCCGGCGTCCACTACG
TGGACCGCAGACTGGAAAGAATCAAGGAGGCCGACAACGAGACCTACGTCGAGCAGCACGAGGTGGCTGT
GGCCAGATACTGCGACCTCCCTAGCAAACTGGGGCACAAACTTAATGGCATGGACGAGCTGTACAAGTAA
GCGGCCGCGACTCTAGATCATAATCAGCCATACCACATTTGTAGAGGTTTTACTTGC
