>Addgene plasmid #54729 | mCrimson-N1 | addgene partial sequence | sequence record 93153 | CMV-F 5'-CGCAAATGGGCGGTAGGCGTG-3'
GTGAACCGTCAGATCCGCTAGCGCTACCGGACTCAGATCTCGAGCTCAAGCTTCGAATTCTGCAGTCGAC
GGTACCGCGGGCCCGGGATCCACCGGTCGCCACCATGGTGAGCAAGGGCGAGGAGCTGATCAAGGAGAAC
ATGCACAGCAAGCTGTACCTGGAAGGCAGCGTGAACGGCCACCAGTTCAAGTGCACCCACGAAGGGGAGG
GCAAGCCCTACGAGGGCACCCAGACCAACAGGATCAAGGTGGTGGAGGGAGGCCCCCTGCCGTTCGCATT
CGACATCCTGGCCACCATGTTTATGTACGGGAGCAAGGCCTTCATCAAGTACCCCAAGGGCCTCCCCGAT
TATTTTAAGCAGTCCTTCCCTGAGGGCTTCACATGGGAGAGAGTCATGGTGTTCGAAGACGGGGGCGTGC
TGACCGCCACCCAGGACACCAGCCTCCAGGACGGCTGCCTCATCTACAACGTGAAGCTGAGAGGGGTGAA
CTTCCCAGCCAACGGCCCCGTGATGAAGCAGACAACACTGGGCTGGGAGCCCAGCACCGAGACCCTGTAC
CCCGCTGACGGCGCCCTGGAAGGCAGATGCGACATGGCCCTGAAGCTCGTGGGCGGGGGCCACCTGCACT
GCAACTTCAAGACCACATACAAATCCAAGAAACCCGCTACAAACCTCAAGATGCCCGGCGTCCACTACGT
GGACCGCAGACTGGAAAGAATCAAGGAGGCCGACAACGAGACCTACGTCGAGCAGCACGAGGTGGCTGTG
GCCAGATACTGCGACCTCCCTAGCAAACTGGGGCACAAACTTAATGGCATGGACGAGCTGTACAAGTAAG
CGGCCGCGACTCTAGATCATAATCAGCCATACCACATTTGTAGAGGTT
